Addgene plasmid #122601: pBT100.106b
Purpose: clone APOBEC1 phage by SapI Golden Gate
Depositing lab: David Liu. Depositing organization: Broad Institute. Publication: Continuous evolution of base editors with expanded target compatibility and improved activity. Thuronyi BW, Koblan LW, Levy JM, Yeh WH, Zheng C, Newby GA, Wilson C, Bhaumik M, Shubina-Oleinik O, Holt JR, Liu DR. Nat Biotechnol. 2019 Jul 22. pii: 10.1038/s41587-019-0193-0. doi: 10.1038/s41587-019-0193-0. PubMed 31332326.
Backbone
  Vector backbone: pBT100
  Vector type: Bacterial Expression
Growth in bacteria
  Bacterial resistance: Kanamycin, 50 μg/mL
  Growth temperature: 37°C
  Growth strain: DH5alpha
  Copy number: High Copy
Gene/Insert
  Gene/Insert name: APOBEC1
  Species: R. norvegicus (rat)
  Cloning method: Gibson Cloning
Terms and licenses: Academic/Nonprofit Terms; Industry Terms: Not Available to Industry
Depositor comments: Please see https://benchling.com/s/seq-QZEeUzHvBhIZwcysBPyh for additional information.
How to cite: pBT100.106b was a gift from David Liu (Addgene plasmid # 122601 ; http://n2t.net/addgene:122601 ; RRID:Addgene_122601)
