[The description below was written by a language model from this plasmid's Addgene catalogue record and pLannotate feature annotations shown in this document.]
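Description:
pBT100.106b is a small (about 3 kb) high-copy bacterial plasmid built on the pBT100 backbone. It serves as a donor part for assembling an APOBEC1-carrying phage by SapI Golden Gate cloning. It is maintained in standard E. coli cloning strains through a ColE1/pUC-type origin of replication and selected with kanamycin via an aph(3')-Ia aminoglycoside phosphotransferase gene. A short fragment of the bla (AmpR) promoter is annotated near the resistance gene, though on the opposite strand.

The payload is the coding sequence of rat (Rattus norvegicus) APOBEC1, the cytidine deaminase that forms the catalytic component of the apolipoprotein B mRNA editing complex and is used as the deaminase domain in cytosine base editors. Immediately downstream on the same strand is a sequence that matches a fragment of the cyanobacterial DnaE N-terminal region. This annotation typically marks an N-terminal split intein, which would allow the deaminase to be joined by protein trans-splicing to a partner carrying the complementary C-intein, although the record does not describe this arrangement explicitly. A short fragment of the M13 phage origin follows, consistent with the insert being flanked by phage-derived sequence for assembly into an M13-type genome.

No promoter driving APOBEC1 is annotated, and the SapI sites themselves do not appear in the feature table. Despite the "bacterial expression" classification, the plasmid seems to work mainly as a cloning intermediate. It was deposited with work on continuous evolution of base editors, where the deaminase gene is carried on a selection phage and evolved for broader target compatibility and higher activity.
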