Features (pLannotate 1.2.2; 6 found; start..end, strand, type, name):
     45..731     +  CDS            Apobec1: ABEC1_RAT - Experimental evidence at protein level: Swiss-Prot protein existence level 1. Catalytic component of the apolipoprotein B mRNA editing enzyme complex which is responsible for the postranscriptional editing of a CAA codon for Gln to a UAA codon for stop in the APOB mRNA. May also play a role in the epigenetic regulation of gene expression by participating in DNA demethylation. From Rattus norvegicus (Rat).
    777..1076    +  CDS            dnaE-N (fragment): DPO3A_SYNY3 - Experimental evidence at protein level: Swiss-Prot protein existence level 1. DNA polymerase III is a complex, multichain enzyme responsible for most of the replicative synthesis in bacteria. This DNA polymerase also exhibits 3' to 5' exonuclease activity. The alpha chain is the DNA polymerase (By similarity). From Synechocystis sp. (strain PCC 6803 / Kazusa).
   1101..1170    +  rep_origin     M13 ori (fragment): M13 bacteriophage origin of replication; arrow indicates direction of (+) strand synthesis
   1196..1253    +  promoter       AmpR promoter (fragment): bla
   1262..2077    -  CDS            KanR: aminoglycoside phosphotransferase; aph(3')-Ia; confers resistance to kanamycin in bacteria or G418 (Geneticin®) in eukaryotes
   2199..2787    +  rep_origin     ori: high-copy-number ColE1/pMB1/pBR322/pUC origin of replication
>Addgene plasmid #122601 | pBT100.106b | addgene full sequence | sequence record 238844 | Addgene NGS Result
AATGCTCTTCTAGTGTACACACTACCACGTTAAGGAGGTAAAGTATGTCTTCTGAAACCGGTCCGGTTGC
GGTTGACCCGACCCTGCGTCGTCGTATCGAACCGCACGAATTCGAAGTTTTCTTCGACCCGCGTGAACTG
CGTAAAGAAACCTGCCTGCTGTACGAAATCAACTGGGGTGGTCGTCACTCTATCTGGCGTCACACCTCTC
AGAACACCAACAAACACGTTGAAGTTAACTTCATCGAAAAATTCACCACCGAACGTTACTTCTGCCCGAA
CACCCGTTGCTCTATCACCTGGTTCCTGTCTTGGTCACCGTGCGGAGAATGCTCTCGTGCGATCACCGAA
TTCCTGTCTCGTTACCCGCACGTTACCCTGTTCATCTACATCGCGCGTCTGTACCACCACGCGGACCCGC
GTAACCGTCAGGGTCTGCGTGACCTGATCTCTTCTGGTGTTACCATCCAGATCATGACCGAACAGGAATC
TGGTTACTGCTGGCGTAACTTCGTTAACTACTCTCCGTCTAACGAAGCGCACTGGCCGCGTTACCCGCAC
CTGTGGGTTCGTCTGTACGTTCTGGAACTGTACTGCATCATCTTAGGCTTACCACCTTGTTTAAATATTT
TACGCCGCAAACAGCCGCAGCTGACCTTCTTCACCATCGCGCTGCAGTCTTGCCACTACCAGCGTCTGCC
GCCGCACATCCTGTGGGCGACCGGTCTGAAATCCGGTAGCGAAACACCGGGGACTTCAGAATCGGCCACC
CCGGAGTGCCTGTCATACGAAACCGAGATACTGACAGTAGAATATGGCCTTCTGCCAATCGGGAAGATTG
TGGAGAAACGGATAGAATGCACAGTTTACTCTGTCGATAACAATGGTAACATTTATACTCAGCCAGTTGC
CCAGTGGCACGACCGGGGAGAGCAGGAAGTATTCGAATACTGTCTGGAGGATGGAAGTCTCATTAGGGCC
ACTAAGGACCACAAATTTATGACAGTCGATGGCCAGATGCTGCCTATAGACGAAATCTTTGAGCGAGAGT
TGGACCTCATGCGAGTTGACAACCTTCCTAATTAAGGCGGCTGAAGAGCCTGGTTAAAAAATGAGCTGAT
TTAACAAAAATTTAACGCGAATTTTAACAAAATATTAACGCTTACAATTTAGGTGGCACTTTTCGGGGAA
ATGTGCGCGGAACCCCTATTTGTTTATTTTTCTAAATACATTCAAATATGTATCCGCTCATGAATTAATT
CTTAGAAAAACTCATCGAGCATCAAATGAAACTGCAATTTATTCATATCAGGATTATCAATACCATATTT
TTGAAAAAGCCGTTTCTGTAATGAAGGAGAAAACTCACCGAGGCAGTTCCATAGGATGGCAAGATCCTGG
TATCGGTCTGCGATTCCGACTCGTCCAACATCAATACAACCTATTAATTTCCCCTCGTCAAAAATAAGGT
TATCAAGTGAGAAATCACCATGAGTGACGACTGAATCCGGTGAGAATGGCAAAAGTTTATGCATTTCTTT
CCAGACTTGTTCAACAGGCCAGCCATTACGCTCGTCATCAAAATCACTCGCATCAACCAAACCGTTATTC
ATTCGTGATTGCGCCTGAGCCAGACGAAATACGCGATCGCTGTTAAAAGGACAATTACAAACAGGAATCG
AATGCAACCGGCGCAGGAACACTGCCAGCGCATCAACAATATTTTCACCTGAATCAGGATATTCTTCTAA
TACCTGGAATGCTGTTTTCCCGGGGATCGCAGTGGTGAGTAACCATGCATCATCAGGAGTACGGATAAAA
TGCTTGATGGTCGGAAGAGGCATAAATTCCGTCAGCCAGTTTAGTCTGACCATCTCATCTGTAACATCAT
TGGCAACGCTACCTTTGCCATGTTTCAGAAACAACTCTGGCGCATCGGGCTTCCCATACAATCGATAGAT
TGTCGCACCTGATTGCCCGACATTATCGCGAGCCCATTTATACCCATATAAATCAGCATCCATGTTGGAA
TTTAATCGCGGCCTAGAGCAAGACGTTTCCCGTTGAATATGGCTCATAACACCCCTTGTATTACTGTTTA
TGTAAGCAGACAGTTTTATTGTTCATGACCAAAATCCCTTAACGTGAGTTTTCGTTCCACTGAGCGTCAG
ACCCCGTAGAAAAGATCAAAGGATCTTCTTGAGATCCTTTTTTTCTGCGCGTAATCTGCTGCTTGCAAAC
AAAAAAACCACCGCTACCAGCGGTGGTTTGTTTGCCGGATCAAGAGCTACCAACTCTTTTTCCGAAGGTA
ACTGGCTTCAGCAGAGCGCAGATACCAAATACTGTTCTTCTAGTGTAGCCGTAGTTAGGCCACCACTTCA
AGAACTCTGTAGCACCGCCTACATACCTCGCTCTGCTAATCCTGTTACCAGTGGCTGCTGCCAGTGGCGA
TAAGTCGTGTCTTACCGGGTTGGACTCAAGACGATAGTTACCGGATAAGGCGCAGCGGTCGGGCTGAACG
GGGGGTTCGTGCACACAGCCCAGCTTGGAGCGAACGACCTACACCGAACTGAGATACCTACAGCGTGAGC
TATGAGAAAGCGCCACGCTTCCCGAAGGGAGAAAGGCGGACAGGTATCCGGTAAGCGGCAGGGTCGGAAC
AGGAGAGCGCACGAGGGAGCTTCCAGGGGGAAACGCCTGGTATCTTTATAGTCCTGTCGGGTTTCGCCAC
CTCTGACTTGAGCGTCGATTTTTGTGATGCTCGTCAGGGGGGCGGAGCCTATGGAAAAACGCCAGCAACG
CGGCCTTTTTACGGTTCCTGGCCTTTTGCTGGCCTTTTGCTCACATGTTCTTTCCTGCGTTATCCCCTGA
TTCTGTGGATAACCGTATTACCGCCTTTGAGTGAGCTGATACCGCTCGCCGCAGCCGAACGACCGAGCGC
AGCGAGTCAGTGAGCGAG
